LOCUS       Exported 7151 bp ds-DNA circular SYN 13-MAY-2021
DEFINITION  MoClo Level 1 luciferase reporter.
ACCESSION   .
VERSION     .
KEYWORDS    pEPYC1CB0253
SOURCE      synthetic DNA construct
  ORGANISM  synthetic DNA construct
REFERENCE   1 (bases 1 to 7151)
  AUTHORS   Cai YM, Kallam K, Tidd H, Gendarini G, Salzman A, Patron NJ
  TITLE     Rational design of minimal synthetic promoters for plants.
  JOURNAL   Nucleic Acids Res. 2020 Aug 28. pii: 5897334. doi:
            10.1093/nar/gkaa682.
  PUBMED    32856047
REFERENCE   2 (bases 1 to 7151)
  AUTHORS   .
  TITLE     Direct Submission
  JOURNAL   Exported May 13, 2021 from SnapGene Server 1.1.58
            http://www.snapgene.com
FEATURES             Location/Qualifiers
     source          1..7151
                     /organism="synthetic DNA construct"
                     /mol_type="other DNA"
     misc_feature    42..66
                     /label=RB T-DNA repeat
                     /note="right border repeat from nopaline C58 T-DNA"
     CDS             complement(222..1370)
                     /codon_start=1
                     /product="trans-acting replication protein that binds to
                     and activates oriV"
                     /label=trfA
                     /translation="MNRTFDRKAYRQELIDAGFSAEDAETIASRTVMRAPRETFQSVGS
                     MVQQATAKIERDSVQLAPPALPAPSAAVERSRRLEQEAAGLAKSMTIDTRGTMTTKKRK
                     TAGEDLAKQVSEAKQAALLKHTKQQIKEMQLSLFDIAPWPDTMRAMPNDTARSALFTTR
                     NKKIPREALQNKVIFHVNKDVKITYTGVELRADDDELVWQQVLEYAKRTPIGEPITFTF
                     YELCQDLGWSINGRYYTKAEECLSRLQATAMGFTSDRVGHLESVSLLHRFRVLDRGKKT
                     SRCQVLIDEEIVVLFAGDHYTKFIWEKYRKLSPTARRMFDYFSSHREPYPLKLETFRLM
                     CGSDSTRVKKWREQVGEACEELRGSGLVEHAWVNDDLVHCKR"
     rep_origin      complement(1706..2294)
                     /direction=LEFT
                     /label=ori
                     /note="high-copy-number ColE1/pMB1/pBR322/pUC origin of
                     replication"
     primer_bind     complement(1786..1805)
                     /label=pBR322ori-F
                     /note="pBR322 origin, forward primer"
     CDS             complement(2465..3325)
                     /codon_start=1
                     /gene="bla"
                     /product="beta-lactamase"
                     /label=AmpR
                     /note="confers resistance to ampicillin, carbenicillin, and
                     related antibiotics"
                     /translation="MSIQHFRVALIPFFAAFCLPVFAHPETLVKVKDAEDQLGARVGYI
                     ELDLNSGKILESFRPEERFPMMSTFKVLLCGAVLSRIDAGQEQLGRRIHYSQNDLVEYS
                     PVTEKHLTDGMTVRELCSAAITMSDNTAANLLLTTIGGPKELTAFLHNMGDHVTRLDRW
                     EPELNEAIPNDERDTTMPVAMATTLRKLLTGELLTLASRQQLIDWMEADKVAGPLLRSA
                     LPAGWFIADKSGAGERGSRGIIAALGPDGKPSRIVVIYTTGSQATMDERNRQIAEIGAS
                     LIKHW"
     primer_bind     3088..3107
                     /label=Amp-R
                     /note="Ampicillin resistance gene, reverse primer"
     promoter        complement(3326..3430)
                     /gene="bla"
                     /label=AmpR promoter
     rep_origin      3517..4148
                     /label=oriV
                     /note="incP origin of replication"
     misc_feature    4240..4264
                     /label=LB T-DNA repeat
                     /note="left border repeat from nopaline C58 T-DNA"
     misc_feature    4633..4688
                     /label=TMV Omega
                     /note="translational enhancer from the tobacco mosaic virus
                     5'-leader sequence (Gallie et al., 1988)"
     CDS             4690..6339
                     /codon_start=1
                     /gene="luc+"
                     /product="firefly luciferase"
                     /label=luciferase
                     /note="enhanced luc+ version of the luciferase gene"
                     /translation="MEDAKNIKKGPAPFYPLEDGTAGEQLHKAMKRYALVPGTIAFTDA
                     HIEVDITYAEYFEMSVRLAEAMKRYGLNTNHRIVVCSENSLQFFMPVLGALFIGVAVAP
                     ANDIYNERELLNSMGISQPTVVFVSKKGLQKILNVQKKLPIIQKIIIMDSKTDYQGFQS
                     MYTFVTSHLPPGFNEYDFVPESFDRDKTIALIMNSSGSTGLPKGVALPHRTACVRFSHA
                     RDPIFGNQIIPDTAILSVVPFHHGFGMFTTLGYLICGFRVVLMYRFEEELFLRSLQDYK
                     IQSALLVPTLFSFFAKSTLIDKYDLSNLHEIASGGAPLSKEVGEAVAKRFHLPGIRQGY
                     GLTETTSAILITPEGDDKPGAVGKVVPFFEAKVVDLDTGKTLGVNQRGELCVRGPMIMS
                     GYVNNPEATNALIDKDGWLHSGDIAYWDEDEHFFIVDRLKSLIKYKGYQVAPAELESIL
                     LQHPNIFDAGVAGLPDDDAGELPAAVVVLEHGKTMTEKEIVDYVASQVTTAKKLRGGVV
                     FVDEVPKGLTGKLDARKIREILIKAKKGGKIAV"
     primer_bind     complement(4756..4774)
                     /label=LucNrev
                     /note="Firefly luciferase, reverse primer"
     CDS             6403..6426
                     /codon_start=1
                     /product="FLAG(R) epitope tag, followed by an enterokinase
                     cleavage site"
                     /label=FLAG
                     /translation="DYKDDDDK"
     terminator      6437..7144
                     /label=OCS terminator
                     /note="octopine synthase terminator"
ORIGIN
        1 gcaattgtct tctgcacgaa gtggtttaaa ctatcagtgt ttgacaggat atattggcgg
       61 gtaaacctaa gagaaaagag cgtttattag aataatcgga tatttaaaag ggcgtgaaaa
      121 ggtttatccg ttcgtccatt tgtatgtgca tgccaaccac agggttcccc agatcaggcg
      181 ctggctgctg aacccccagc cggaactgac cccacaaggc cctagcgttt gcaatgcacc
      241 aggtcatcat tgacccaggc gtgttccacc aggccgctgc ctcgcaactc ttcgcaggct
      301 tcgccgacct gctcgcgcca cttcttcacg cgggtggaat ccgatccgca catgaggcgg
      361 aaggtttcca gcttgagcgg gtacggctcc cggtgcgagc tgaaatagtc gaacatccgt
      421 cgggccgtcg gcgacagctt gcggtacttc tcccatatga atttcgtgta gtggtcgcca
      481 gcaaacagca cgacgatttc ctcgtcgatc aggacctggc aacgggacgt tttcttgcca
      541 cggtccagga cgcggaagcg gtgcagcagc gacaccgatt ccaggtgccc aacgcggtcg
      601 gacgtgaagc ccatcgccgt cgcctgtagg cgcgacaggc attcctcggc cttcgtgtaa
      661 taccggccat tgatcgacca gcccaggtcc tggcaaagct cgtagaacgt gaaggtgatc
      721 ggctcgccga taggggtgcg cttcgcgtac tccaacacct gctgccacac cagttcgtca
      781 tcgtcggccc gcagctcgac gccggtgtag gtgatcttca cgtccttgtt gacgtggaaa
      841 atgaccttgt tttgcagcgc ctcgcgcggg attttcttgt tgcgcgtggt gaacagggca
      901 gagcgggccg tgtcgtttgg catcgctcgc atcgtgtccg gccacggcgc aatatcgaac
      961 aaggaaagct gcatttcctt gatctgctgc ttcgtgtgtt tcagcaacgc ggcctgcttg
     1021 gcctcgctga cctgttttgc caggtcctcg ccggcggttt ttcgcttctt ggtcgtcata
     1081 gttcctcgcg tgtcgatggt catcgacttc gccaaacctg ccgcctcctg ttcaagacga
     1141 cgcgaacgct ccacggcggc cgatggcgcg ggcagggcag ggggagccag ttgcacgctg
     1201 tcgcgctcga tcttggccgt agcttgctgg accatcgagc cgacggactg gaaggtttcg
     1261 cggggcgcac gcatgacggt gcggcttgcg atggtttcgg catcctcggc ggaaaacccc
     1321 gcgtcgatca gttcttgcct gtatgccttc cggtcaaacg tccgattcat tcaccctcct
     1381 tgcgggattg ccccgactca cgccggggca atgtgccctt attcctgatt tgacccgcct
     1441 ggtgccttgg tgtccagata atccacctta tcggcaatga agtcggtccc gtagaccgtc
     1501 tggccgtcct tctcgtactt ggtattccga atcttgccct gcacgaatac cagcgacccc
     1561 ttgcccaaat acttgccgtg ggcctcggcc tgagagccaa aacacttgat gcggaagaag
     1621 tcggtgcgct cctgcttgtc gccggcatcg ttgcgccaca tctaggatct gccaggaacc
     1681 gtaaaaaggc cgcgttgctg gcgtttttcc ataggctccg cccccctgac gagcatcaca
     1741 aaaatcgacg ctcaagtcag aggtggcgaa acccgacagg actataaaga taccaggcgt
     1801 ttccccctgg aagctccctc gtgcgctctc ctgttccgac cctgccgctt accggatacc
     1861 tgtccgcctt tctcccttcg ggaagcgtgg cgctttctca tagctcacgc tgtaggtatc
     1921 tcagttcggt gtaggtcgtt cgctccaagc tgggctgtgt gcacgaaccc cccgttcagc
     1981 ccgaccgctg cgccttatcc ggtaactatc gtcttgagtc caacccggta agacacgact
     2041 tatcgccact ggcagcagcc actggtaaca ggattagcag agcgaggtat gtaggcggtg
     2101 ctacagagtt cttgaagtgg tggcctaact acggctacac tagaagaaca gtatttggta
     2161 tctgcgctct gctgaagcca gttaccttcg gaaaaagagt tggtagctct tgatccggca
     2221 aacaaaccac cgctggtagc ggtggttttt ttgtttgcaa gcagcagatt acgcgcagaa
     2281 aaaaaggatc tcaagaagat cctttgatct tttctacggg gtctgacgct cagtggaacg
     2341 aaaactcacg ttaagggatt ttggtcatga gattatcaaa aaggatcttc acctagatcc
     2401 ttttaaatta aaaatgaagt tttaaatcaa tctaaagtat atatgagtaa acttggtctg
     2461 acagttacca atgcttaatc agtgaggcac ctatctcagc gatctgtcta tttcgttcat
     2521 ccatagttgc ctgactcccc gtcgtgtaga taactacgat acgggagggc ttaccatctg
     2581 gccccagtgc tgcaatgata ccgcgagaac cacgctcacc ggctccagat ttatcagcaa
     2641 taaaccagcc agccggaagg gccgagcgca gaagtggtcc tgcaacttta tccgcctcca
     2701 tccagtctat taattgttgc cgggaagcta gagtaagtag ttcgccagtt aatagtttgc
     2761 gcaacgttgt tgccattgct acaggcatcg tggtgtcacg ctcgtcgttt ggtatggctt
     2821 cattcagctc cggttcccaa cgatcaaggc gagttacatg atcccccatg ttgtgcaaaa
     2881 aagcggttag ctccttcggt cctccgatcg ttgtcagaag taagttggcc gcagtgttat
     2941 cactcatggt tatggcagca ctgcataatt ctcttactgt catgccatcc gtaagatgct
     3001 tttctgtgac tggtgagtac tcaaccaagt cattctgaga atagtgtatg cggcgaccga
     3061 gttgctcttg cccggcgtca atacgggata ataccgcgcc acatagcaga actttaaaag
     3121 tgctcatcat tggaaaacgt tcttcggggc gaaaactctc aaggatctta ccgctgttga
     3181 gatccagttc gatgtaaccc actcgtgcac ccaactgatc ttcagcatct tttactttca
     3241 ccagcgtttc tgggtgagca aaaacaggaa ggcaaaatgc cgcaaaaaag ggaataaggg
     3301 cgacacggaa atgttgaata ctcatactct tcctttttca atattattga agcatttatc
     3361 aaggttattg tctcatgagc ggatacatat ttgaatgtat ttagaaaaat aaacaaatag
     3421 gggttccgcg cacgaattgg ccagcgctgc catttttggg gtgaggccgt tcgcggccga
     3481 ggggcgcagc ccctgggggg atgggaggcc cgcgttagcg ggccgggagg gttcgagaag
     3541 ggggggcacc ccccttcggc gtgcgcggtc acgcgcacag ggcgcagccc tggttaaaaa
     3601 caaggtttat aaatattggt ttaaaagcag gttaaaagac aggttagcgg tggccgaaaa
     3661 acgggcggaa acccttgcaa atgctggatt ttctgcctgt ggacagcccc tcaaatgtca
     3721 ataggtgcgc ccctcatctg tcagcactct gcccctcaag tgtcaaggat cgcgcccctc
     3781 atctgtcagt agtcgcgccc ctcaagtgtc aataccgcag ggcacttatc cccaggcttg
     3841 tccacatcat ctgtgggaaa ctcgcgtaaa atcaggcgtt ttcgccgatt tgcgaggctg
     3901 gccagctcca cgtcgccggc cgaaatcgag cctgcccctc atctgtcaac gccgcgccgg
     3961 gtgagtcggc ccctcaagtg tcaacgtccg cccctcatct gtcagtgagg gccaagtttt
     4021 ccgcgaggta tccacaacgc cggcggccgc ggtgtctcgc acacggcttc gacggcgttt
     4081 ctggcgcgtt tgcagggcca tagacggccg ccagcccagc ggcgagggca accagcccgg
     4141 tgagcgtcgc aaaggagatc ctgatctgac tgatgggctg cctgtatcga gtggtgattt
     4201 tgtgccgagc tgccggtcgg ggagctgttg gctggctggt ggcaggatat attgtggtgt
     4261 aaacaaattg acgcttagac aacttaataa cacattgcgg acgtttttaa tgtactgggg
     4321 tggatgcagt gggccccact ctgtgaagac aatgccgaat tcggatccgg agggaggcgt
     4381 gtcgttttag tgaggtatcg tcctttgaag ataagataat aatgttgaag ataagagtgg
     4441 gagccaccac taaaacattg ctttgtcaaa agctaaaaaa gatgatgccc gacagccaga
     4501 cgaaggaaat gacgtaagcc atgacgtcta atcccacaag tactgttgga ctctgaagaa
     4561 gatacctata taaggttttg ctattcattg aaagcagtag tgactgattt gtatatatac
     4621 tgtattttta caacaattac caacaacaac aaacaacaaa caacattaca attactattt
     4681 acaattacaa tggaggacgc caaaaacata aagaaaggcc cggcgccatt ctatccgctg
     4741 gaagatggaa ccgctggaga gcaactgcat aaggctatga agagatacgc cctggttcct
     4801 ggaacaattg cttttacaga tgcacatatc gaggtggaca tcacttacgc tgagtacttc
     4861 gaaatgtccg ttcggttggc agaagctatg aaacgatatg ggctgaatac aaatcacaga
     4921 atcgtcgtat gcagtgaaaa ctctcttcaa ttctttatgc cggtgttggg cgcgttattt
     4981 atcggagttg cagttgcgcc cgcgaacgac atttataatg aacgtgaatt gctcaacagt
     5041 atgggcattt cgcagcctac cgtggtgttc gtttccaaaa aggggttgca aaaaattttg
     5101 aacgtgcaaa aaaagctccc aatcatccaa aaaattatta tcatggattc taaaacggat
     5161 taccagggat ttcagtcgat gtacacgttc gtcacatctc atctacctcc cggttttaat
     5221 gaatacgatt ttgtgccaga gtccttcgat agggacaaga caattgcact gatcatgaac
     5281 tcctctggat ctactggtct gcctaaaggt gtcgctctgc ctcatagaac tgcctgcgtg
     5341 agattctcgc atgccagaga tcctattttt ggcaatcaaa tcattccgga tactgcgatt
     5401 ttaagtgttg ttccattcca tcacggtttt ggaatgttta ctacactcgg atatttgata
     5461 tgtggatttc gagtcgtctt aatgtataga tttgaagaag aactgtttct gaggagcctt
     5521 caggattaca agattcaaag tgcgctgctg gtgccaaccc tattctcctt cttcgccaaa
     5581 agcactctga ttgacaaata cgatttatct aatttacacg aaattgcttc tggtggcgct
     5641 cccctctcta aggaagtcgg ggaagcggtt gccaagaggt tccatctgcc aggtatcagg
     5701 caaggatatg ggctcactga gactacatca gctattctga ttacacccga gggggatgat
     5761 aaaccgggcg cggtcggtaa agttgttcca ttttttgaag cgaaggttgt ggatctggat
     5821 accgggaaaa cgctgggcgt taatcaaaga ggcgaactgt gtgtgagagg tcctatgatt
     5881 atgtccggtt atgtaaacaa tccggaagcg accaacgcct tgattgacaa ggatggatgg
     5941 ctacattctg gagacatagc ttactgggac gaggacgaac acttcttcat cgttgaccgc
     6001 ctgaagtctc tgattaagta caaaggctat caggtggctc ccgctgaatt ggaatccatc
     6061 ttgctccaac accccaacat cttcgacgca ggtgtcgcag gtctgcccga cgatgacgcc
     6121 ggtgaacttc ccgccgccgt tgttgttttg gagcacggaa agacgatgac ggaaaaagag
     6181 atcgtggatt acgtcgccag tcaagtaaca accgcgaaaa agttgcgcgg aggagttgtg
     6241 tttgtggacg aagtaccgaa aggtcttacc ggaaaactcg acgcaagaaa aatcagagag
     6301 atcctcataa aggccaagaa gggcggaaag atcgccgtgg gttcggatta taaggaccat
     6361 gacggagact ataaggacca tgacctcgac gctgcagcag cggattataa ggacgatgac
     6421 gataagtgag cttgtcctgc tttaatgaga tatgcgagaa gcctatgatc gcatgatatt
     6481 tgctttcaat tctgttgtgc acgttgtaaa aaacctgagc atgtgtagct cagatcctta
     6541 ccgccggttt cggttcattc taatgaatat atcacccgtt actatcgtat ttttatgaat
     6601 aatattctcc gttcaattta ctgattgtac cctactactt atatgtacaa tattaaaatg
     6661 aaaacaatat attgtgctga ataggtttat agcgacatct atgatagagc gccacaataa
     6721 caaacaattg cgttttatta ttacaaatcc aattttaaaa aaagcggcag aaccggtcaa
     6781 acctaaaaga ctgattacat aaatcttatt caaatttcaa aagtgcccca ggggctagta
     6841 tctacgacac accgagcggc gaactaataa cgctcactga agggaactcc ggttccccgc
     6901 cggcgcgcat gggtgagatt ccttgaagtt gagtattggc cgtccgctct accgaaagtt
     6961 acgggcacca ttcaacccgg tccagcacgg cggccgggta accgacttgc tgccccgaga
     7021 attatgcagc atttttttgg tgtatgtggg ccccaaatga agtgcaggtc aaaccttgac
     7081 agtgacgaca aatcgttggg cgggtccagg gcgaattttg cgacaacatg tcgaggctca
     7141 gcaggaccgc t
//
